>Addgene plasmid #8755 | 3186 pBS Bcl-XL Exon 1 | addgene partial sequence | sequence record 17220 | 8755 with T7
GAACTAGTGGATCCTGGAAGAGAATCGCTAAACACAGAGCAGACCCNNNTAAGTGAGCAGGTGTTTTGGA
CAATGGACTGGTTGAGCCCATCTCTATTATAAAAATGTCTCAGAGCAACCGGGAGCTGGTGGTCGACTTT
CTCTCCTACAAGCTTTCCCAGAAAGGATACAGCTGGAGTCAGTTTAGTGATGTCGAAGAGAATAGGACTG
AGGCCCCAGAAGAAACTGAAGCAGAGAGGGAGACCCCCAGTGCCATCAATGGCAACCCATCCTGGCACCT
GGCGGATAGCCCGGCCGTGAATGGAGCCACTGGCCACAGCAGCAGTTTGGATGCGCGGGAGGTGATTCCC
ATGGCAGCAGTGAAGCAAGCGCTGAGAGAGGCAGGCGATGAGTTTGAACTGCGGTACCGGAGAGCGTTCA
GTGATCTAACATCCCAGCTTCACATAACCCCAGGGACCGCGTATCAGAGCTTTGAGCAGGTAGTGAATGA
ACTCTTTCGGGATGGAGTAAACTGGGGTCGCATCGTGGCCTTTTTCTCCTTTGGCGGGGCACTGTGCGTG
GAAAGCGTAGACAAGGAGATGCAGGTATTGGTGAGTCGGATTGCAAGTTGGATGGCCACCTATCTGAATG
ACCNNNTAGAGCCTTGGATCCCCCGGGCTGCAGGAATTCGATATCAAGCTTATCGATACCGTCGACCTCG
AGGGGGGGCCCGGTACCAGCTTTTGNTCCCTTT
