[The description below was written by a language model from this plasmid's Addgene catalogue record.]
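Description:
3186 pBS Bcl-XL Exon 1 is a small bacterial cloning plasmid built on the pBluescript KS phagemid backbone (about 3 kb without insert). It is maintained at high copy number in E. coli and selected with ampicillin. No feature table accompanies the record. In general, pBluescript-type vectors carry a pUC-derived origin of replication, an f1 origin for single-stranded DNA rescue, the AmpR beta-lactamase marker, and a polylinker set within the lacZ alpha fragment and flanked by T3 and T7 phage promoters. The use of a T7 primer for sequencing is consistent with that layout.

The insert is a 635 bp fragment of the mouse Bcl2l1 gene, described as exon 1 of Bcl-XL, the long anti-apoptotic isoform of Bcl-x. It was cloned as a BamHI fragment, and both BamHI sites are preserved, so the fragment can be released intact with a single enzyme. Because the same site was used at both ends, the insert could sit in either direction, and the record does not state its orientation relative to the flanking promoters. No tags, fusion partners, mutations or eukaryotic regulatory elements are listed.

Although the catalogue classifies it as a bacterial expression vector, the plasmid holds only a partial gene segment in a general-purpose cloning backbone. This suggests it serves mainly as a source of the fragment for subcloning, as a hybridisation probe template, or for in vitro transcription from the phage promoters; the record does not state the intended purpose. The plasmid is associated with work comparing how Bcl-XL and Bcl-2 repress a shared cell death pathway.
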