Addgene plasmid #8755: 3186 pBS Bcl-XL Exon 1
Depositing lab: Stanley Korsmeyer. Depositing organization: Dana-Farber Cancer Institute. Publication: Bcl-XL and Bcl-2 repress a common pathway of cell death. Chao DT, Linette GP, Boise LH, White LS, Thompson CB, Korsmeyer SJ. J Exp Med 1995 Sep 1;182(3):821-8. 10.1084/jem.182.3.821 PubMed 7650488.
Backbone
  Vector backbone: pBluescript KS
  Backbone manufacturer: Stratagene
  Backbone size w/o insert (bp): 3000
  Vector type: Bacterial Expression
Growth in bacteria
  Bacterial resistance: Ampicillin, 100 μg/mL
  Growth temperature: 37°C
  Growth strain: XL1 Blue
  Copy number: High Copy
Gene/Insert
  Gene/Insert name: Bcl-XL (Exon 1) (alt name: Bcl-xl)
  Species: M. musculus (mouse)
  Insert size (bp): 635
  Entrez Gene: Bcl2l1 (a.k.a. Bcl(X)L, Bcl-XL, Bcl2l, BclX, bcl-x, bcl2-L-1)
  Cloning method: Restriction Enzyme; 5′ cloning site BamHI (not destroyed); 3′ cloning site BamHI (not destroyed)
  Sequencing primers: 5′ T7
Terms and licenses: Academic/Nonprofit Terms; Industry Terms: Not Available to Industry
How to cite: 3186 pBS Bcl-XL Exon 1 was a gift from Stanley Korsmeyer (Addgene plasmid # 8755 ; http://n2t.net/addgene:8755 ; RRID:Addgene_8755)
